Addgene plasmid #59625: pSicoR-TMF1i2
Purpose: Expression of shRNA against human TMF1
Depositing lab: Miguel Ramalho-Santos. Depositing organization: University of California, San Francisco (UCSF). Publication: Systematic Identification of Barriers to Human iPSC Generation. Qin H, Diaz A, Blouin L, Lebbink RJ, Patena W, Tanbun P, LeProust EM, McManus MT, Song JS, Ramalho-Santos M. Cell. 2014 Jul 17;158(2):449-61. doi: 10.1016/j.cell.2014.05.040. PubMed 25036638.
Backbone
  Vector backbone: pSicoR
  Vector type: Mammalian Expression, RNAi
Growth in bacteria
  Bacterial resistance: Ampicillin, 100 μg/mL
  Growth temperature: 37°C
  Growth strain: Stbl3
  Copy number: High Copy
Gene/Insert
  Gene/Insert name: TMF1
  gRNA/shRNA sequence: TMF1
  Species: H. sapiens (human)
  Entrez Gene: TMF1 (a.k.a. ARA160, TMF)
  Promoter: U6
  Cloning method: Restriction Enzyme; 5′ cloning site HpaI (destroyed during cloning); 3′ cloning site XhoI (not destroyed)
  Sequencing primers: 5′ mU6-F
Terms and licenses: Academic/Nonprofit Terms; Industry Terms: Not Available to Industry
How to cite: pSicoR-TMF1i2 was a gift from Miguel Ramalho-Santos (Addgene plasmid # 59625 ; http://n2t.net/addgene:59625 ; RRID:Addgene_59625)
