[The description below was written by a language model from this plasmid's Addgene catalogue record.]
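Description:
pSicoR-TMF1i2 is an RNA interference plasmid built on the pSicoR backbone and catalogued as a mammalian expression/RNAi vector. It carries a short hairpin RNA directed against human TMF1 (also known as ARA160 or TMF). The hairpin is expressed from a U6 promoter, an RNA polymerase III promoter commonly used for shRNAs because it produces small, defined transcripts that the cellular RNAi machinery processes into siRNAs against the target mRNA. The shRNA insert was cloned by restriction digestion between an HpaI site, which was destroyed in the process, and an XhoI site, which remains intact. The "i2" in the name suggests that this is one of several independent hairpins against the same gene, although the record does not say so.

The plasmid is maintained in bacteria at high copy number under ampicillin selection. It is propagated in a recombination-deficient strain, a common choice for vectors containing repeated sequences. pSicoR is generally known as a lentiviral backbone in which the shRNA cassette is flanked by loxP sites so that Cre can switch knockdown off. However, no feature table accompanies this entry, so the viral elements, recombinase sites, any reporter or mammalian selection marker and the origin of replication cannot be confirmed from the record. The stated purpose is simply expression of shRNA against human TMF1. The associated publication concerns the systematic identification of barriers to human induced pluripotent stem cell generation, which implies that the construct was used to knock down TMF1 and test its influence on reprogramming.
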