>Addgene plasmid #59625 | pSicoR-TMF1i2 | depositor partial sequence | sequence record 93302 | pSicoR-TMF1i2 sequence 63 bps
TGAAGCATGGATCTGATTGAATAATTCTAGAGATTATTCAATCAGATCCATGCTTCTTTTTTC
