>Addgene plasmid #59625 | pSicoR-TMF1i2 | addgene partial sequence | sequence record 96890 | WPRE-R 5'-CATAGCGTAAAAGGAGCAACA-3'
ATTTTGTAATCCAGAGGTTGATTATCGATAAGCTTGATATCGAATTGTACCTAGTGGAACCGGAACCCTT
AAACATGTATAACTTCGTATAATGTATGCTATACGAAGTTATTAGGTCCCTCGACGAATTCCTACTTGTA
CAGCTCGTCCATGCCGAGAGTGATCCCGGCGGCGGTCACGAACTCCAGCAGGACCATGTGATCGCGCTTC
TCGTTGGGGTCTTTGCTCAGGGCGGACTGGGTGCTCAGGTAGTGGTTGTCGGGCAGCAGCACGGGGCCGT
CGCCGATGGGGGTGTTCTGCTGGTAGTGGTCGGCGAGCTGCACGCTGCCGTCCTCGATGTTGTGGCGGAT
CTTGAAGTTCACCTTGATGCCGTTCTTCTGCTTGTCGGCCATGATATAGACGTTGTGGCTGTTGTAGTTG
TACTCCAGCTTGTGCCCCAGGATGTTGCCGTCCTCCTTGAAGTCGATGCCCTTCAGCTCGATGCGGTTCA
CCAGGGTGTCGCCCTCGAACTTCACCTCGGCGCGGGTCTTGTAGTTGCCGTCGTCCTTGAAGAAGATGGT
GCGCTCCTGGACGTA
