>Addgene plasmid #59625 | pSicoR-TMF1i2 | addgene partial sequence | sequence record 97372 | pLLU-5 5'-cacagacttgtgggagaagc-3'
GCATATAATATTTCCTAGTAACTATAGAGGCTTAATGTGCGATAAAAGACAGATAATCTGTTCTTTTTAA
TACTAGCTACATTTTACATGATAGGCTTGGATTTCTATAACTTCGTATAGCATACATTATACGAAGTTAT
AAACAGCACAAAAGGAAACTCACCCTAACTGTAAAGTAATTGTGTGTTTTGAGACTATAAATATCCCTTG
GAGAAAAGCCTTGTTTGAAGCATGGATCTGATTGAATAATTCTAGAGATTATTCAATCAGATCCATGCTT
CTTTTTTCTCGAGTACTAGGATCCATTAGGCGGCCGCGTGGATAACCGTATTACCGCCATGCATTAGTTA
TTAATAGTAATCAATTACGGGGTCATTAGTTCATAGCCCATATATGGAGCTCCGCGTTACATAACTTACG
GTA
